>Addgene plasmid #240810 | pPolI-PA-66 | addgene full sequence | sequence record 484959 | Addgene NGS Result
GATTCATTAATGCAGCTGGCACGACAGGTTTCCCGACTGGAAAGCGGGCAGTGAGCGCAACGCAATTAAT
GTGAGTTAGCTCACTCATTAGGCACCCCAGGCTTTACACTTTATGCTTCCGGCTCGTATGTTGTGTGGAA
TTGTGAGCGGATAACAATTTCACACAGGAAACAGCTATGACATGATTACGAATTCGAGCTCGGTACCCGG
GGATCCTCTAGAGTCCCATTCGCCATTACCGAGGGGACGGTCCCCTCGGAATGTTGCCCAGCCGGCGCCA
GCGAGGAGGCTGGGACCATGCCGGCCAGCGAAAGCAGGTACTGATTCAAAATGTGCTATCCATACTGTCC
AAAAAAGTACCTTGTTTCTACTAATAACCCGGCGGCCCAAAATGCCGACTCGGAGCGAAAGATATACCTC
CCCCGGGGCCGGGAGGTCGCGTCACCGACCACGCCGCCGGCCCAGGCGACGCGCGACACGGACACCTGTC
CCCAAAAACGCCACCATCGCAGCCACACACGGAGCGCCCGGGGCCCTCTGGTCAACCCCAGGACACACGC
GGGAGCAGCGCCGGGCCGGGGACGCCCTCCCGGCCGCCCGTGCCACACGCAGGGGCCGGCCCGTCTAGAA
TTGACCTGCAGGCATGCAAGCTTGGCACTGGCCGTCGTTTTACAACGTCGTGACTGGGAAAACCCTGGCG
TTACCCAACTTAATCGCCTTGCAGCACATCCCCCTTTCGCCAGCTGGCGTAATAGCGAAGAGGCCCGCAC
CGATCGCCCTTCCCAACAGTTGCGCAGCCTGAATGGCGAATGGCGCCTGATGCGGTATTTTCTCCTTACG
CATCTGTGCGGTATTTCACACCGCATATGGTGCACTCTCAGTACAATCTGCTCTGATGCCGCATAGTTAA
GCCAGCCCCGACACCCGCCAACACCCGCTGACGCGCCCTGACGGGCTTGTCTGCTCCCGGCATCCGCTTA
CAGACAAGCTGTGACCGTCTCCGGGAGCTGCATGTGTCAGAGGTTTTCACCGTCATCACCGAAACGCGCG
AGACGAAAGGGCCTCGTGATACGCCTATTTTTATAGGTTAATGTCATGATAATAATGGTTTCTTAGACGT
CAGGTGGCACTTTTCGGGGAAATGTGCGCGGAACCCCTATTTGTTTATTTTTCTAAATACATTCAAATAT
GTATCCGCTCATGAGACAATAACCCTGATAAATGCTTCAATAATATTGAAAAAGGAAGAGTATGAGTATT
CAACATTTCCGTGTCGCCCTTATTCCCTTTTTTGCGGCATTTTGCCTTCCTGTTTTTGCTCACCCAGAAA
CGCTGGTGAAAGTAAAAGATGCTGAAGATCAGTTGGGTGCACGAGTGGGTTACATCGAACTGGATCTCAA
CAGCGGTAAGATCCTTGAGAGTTTTCGCCCCGAAGAACGTTTTCCAATGATGAGCACTTTTAAAGTTCTG
CTATGTGGCGCGGTATTATCCCGTATTGACGCCGGGCAAGAGCAACTCGGTCGCCGCATACACTATTCTC
AGAATGACTTGGTTGAGTACTCACCAGTCACAGAAAAGCATCTTACGGATGGCATGACAGTAAGAGAATT
ATGCAGTGCTGCCATAACCATGAGTGATAACACTGCGGCCAACTTACTTCTGACAACGATCGGAGGACCG
AAGGAGCTAACCGCTTTTTTGCACAACATGGGGGATCATGTAACTCGCCTTGATCGTTGGGAACCGGAGC
TGAATGAAGCCATACCAAACGACGAGCGTGACACCACGATGCCTGTAGCAATGGCAACAACGTTGCGCAA
ACTATTAACTGGCGAACTACTTACTCTAGCTTCCCGGCAACAATTAATAGACTGGATGGAGGCGGATAAA
GTTGCAGGACCACTTCTGCGCTCGGCCCTTCCGGCTGGCTGGTTTATTGCTGATAAATCTGGAGCCGGTG
AGCGTGGGTCTCGCGGTATCATTGCAGCACTGGGGCCAGATGGTAAGCCCTCCCGTATCGTAGTTATCTA
CACGACGGGGAGTCAGGCAACTATGGATGAACGAAATAGACAGATCGCTGAGATAGGTGCCTCACTGATT
AAGCATTGGTAACTGTCAGACCAAGTTTACTCATATATACTTTAGATTGATTTAAAACTTCATTTTTAAT
TTAAAAGGATCTAGGTGAAGATCCTTTTTGATAATCTCATGACCAAAATCCCTTAACGTGAGTTTTCGTT
CCACTGAGCGTCAGACCCCGTAGAAAAGATCAAAGGATCTTCTTGAGATCCTTTTTTTCTGCGCGTAATC
TGCTGCTTGCAAACAAAAAAACCACCGCTACCAGCGGTGGTTTGTTTGCCGGATCAAGAGCTACCAACTC
TTTTTCCGAAGGTAACTGGCTTCAGCAGAGCGCAGATACCAAATACTGTTCTTCTAGTGTAGCCGTAGTT
AGGCCACCACTTCAAGAACTCTGTAGCACCGCCTACATACCTCGCTCTGCTAATCCTGTTACCAGTGGCT
GCTGCCAGTGGCGATAAGTCGTGTCTTACCGGGTTGGACTCAAGACGATAGTTACCGGATAAGGCGCAGC
GGTCGGGCTGAACGGGGGGTTCGTGCACACAGCCCAGCTTGGAGCGAACGACCTACACCGAACTGAGATA
CCTACAGCGTGAGCTATGAGAAAGCGCCACGCTTCCCGAAGGGAGAAAGGCGGACAGGTATCCGGTAAGC
GGCAGGGTCGGAACAGGAGAGCGCACGAGGGAGCTTCCAGGGGGAAACGCCTGGTATCTTTATAGTCCTG
TCGGGTTTCGCCACCTCTGACTTGAGCGTCGATTTTTGTGATGCTCGTCAGGGGGGCGGAGCCTATGGAA
AAACGCCAGCAACGCGGCCTTTTTACGGTTCCTGGCCTTTTGCTGGCCTTTTGCTCACATGTTCTTTCCT
GCGTTATCCCCT
Features (pLannotate 1.2.2; 13 found; start..end, strand, type, name):
      1..54      +  CDS            lacI (fragment): lac repressor; lacI; The lac repressor binds to the lac operator to inhibit transcription in E. coli. This inhibition can be relieved by adding lactose or isopropyl-β-D-thiogalactopyranoside (IPTG).
     67..88      +  protein_bind   CAP binding site: CAP binding activates transcription in the presence of cAMP. E. coli catabolite activator protein
    103..133     +  promoter       lac promoter: promoter for the E. coli lac operon
    141..157     +  protein_bind   lac operator: The lac repressor binds to the lac operator to inhibit transcription in E. coli. This inhibition can be relieved by adding lactose or isopropyl-β-D-thiogalactopyranoside (IPTG). lac repressor encoded by lacI
    190..225     +  misc_feature   MCS (fragment): pUC18/19 multiple cloning site
    219..307     -  ncRNA          HDV ribozyme: Accession: RF00094 - Hepatitis delta virus ribozyme
    419..508     -  ncRNA          pRNA: Accession: RF01518 - NoRC associated RNA, pRNA
    656..810     +  CDS            lacZα (fragment): LacZα fragment of β-galactosidase; lacZ fragment
    816..915     -  misc_feature   bom (fragment): basis of mobility region from pBR322
   1017..1052    -  CDS            rop (fragment): Rop protein, which maintains plasmids at low copy number; rop
   1147..1251    +  promoter       AmpR promoter: bla
   1252..2112    +  CDS            AmpR: β-lactamase; bla; confers resistance to ampicillin, carbenicillin, and related antibiotics
   2283..2871    +  rep_origin     ori: high-copy-number ColE1/pMB1/pBR322/pUC origin of replication
