[The description below was written by a language model from this plasmid's Addgene catalogue record and pLannotate feature annotations shown in this document.]
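Description:
pPolI-PA-66 is a small (about 2.95 kb) mammalian expression plasmid built on the pPolI backbone and designed to produce an influenza A virus mini viral RNA (mvRNA), PA-66, in transfected cells. It is propagated in E. coli as a high-copy plasmid through a ColE1/pUC-type origin and is selected with ampicillin via the β-lactamase (AmpR) gene and its native promoter. The remaining bacterial annotations are remnants of a pUC-style cloning vector: a lacI fragment, CAP site, lac promoter and operator, partial pUC18/19 multiple cloning site, lacZα fragment, and bom and rop fragments. They have no evident role in the payload's function.

The functional cassette lies on the reverse strand. The automated annotation does not label a Pol I promoter or the mvRNA insert. However, it finds a match to pRNA, a noncoding RNA derived from the ribosomal DNA promoter region, which is consistent with the RNA polymerase I promoter implied by the backbone name. A hepatitis delta virus ribozyme lies downstream of it in the direction of transcription. The unannotated gap between these two elements is presumably where the mvRNA sequence sits. In this kind of arrangement, Pol I transcription yields an uncapped, non-polyadenylated RNA with a defined 5′ end, and ribozyme self-cleavage trims the transcript to a precise 3′ end. The product therefore mimics an authentic viral RNA template rather than an mRNA.

The name suggests a template derived from the PA segment, but the record does not give its exact composition or length. The only stated purpose is expression of the mvRNA. Such plasmids are typically co-transfected with constructs supplying the viral polymerase and nucleoprotein to study replication of short aberrant viral RNAs.
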