Addgene plasmid #240810: pPolI-PA-66
Purpose: Expresses influenza A virus mvRNA PA-66
Depositing lab: AJ te Velthuis. Depositing organization: Princeton University.
Backbone
  Vector backbone: pPolI
  Vector type: Mammalian Expression
Growth in bacteria
  Bacterial resistance: Ampicillin, 100 μg/mL
  Growth temperature: 37°C
  Growth strain: DH5alpha
  Copy number: High Copy
Gene/Insert
  Gene/Insert name: mvRNA PA-66
  Species: influenza A virus
Terms and licenses: Academic/Nonprofit Terms; Industry Terms: Not Available to Industry
How to cite: pPolI-PA-66 was a gift from AJ te Velthuis (Addgene plasmid # 240810 ; http://n2t.net/addgene:240810 ; RRID:Addgene_240810)
